Addgene plasmid #22330: pCI-MOR5-1
Depositing lab: Hiroaki Matsunami. Depositing organization: Duke University. Publication: Odor coding by a Mammalian receptor repertoire. Saito H, Chi Q, Zhuang H, Matsunami H, Mainland JD. Sci Signal. 2009 . 2(60):ra9. 10.1126/scisignal.2000016 PubMed 19261596.
Backbone
  Vector backbone: pCI
  Backbone manufacturer: Promega
  Backbone size w/o insert (bp): 4006
  Vector type: Mammalian Expression
Growth in bacteria
  Bacterial resistance: Ampicillin, 100 μg/mL
  Growth temperature: 37°C
  Growth strain: DH5alpha
  Copy number: Unknown
Gene/Insert
  Gene/Insert name: MOR5-1 (alt name: Mus musculus olfactory receptor 638)
  Species: M. musculus (mouse)
  Insert size (bp): 966
  GenBank ID: NM_147120
  Entrez Gene: Olfr638 (a.k.a. MOR5-1)
  Tag / fusion protein: Rho (N terminal on insert)
  Cloning method: Restriction Enzyme; 5′ cloning site NheI (not destroyed); 3′ cloning site NotI (not destroyed)
  Sequencing primers: 5′ T7; 3′ EBV-rev
Terms and licenses: Academic/Nonprofit Terms; Industry Terms: Not Available to Industry
How to cite: pCI-MOR5-1 was a gift from Hiroaki Matsunami (Addgene plasmid # 22330 ; http://n2t.net/addgene:22330 ; RRID:Addgene_22330)
