[The description below was written by a language model from this plasmid's Addgene catalogue record and pLannotate feature annotations shown in this document.]
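Description:
pCI-MOR5-1 is a mammalian expression plasmid built on the Promega pCI backbone and carrying the mouse olfactory receptor MOR5-1 (Olfr638). The roughly 1 kb insert was cloned between NheI and NotI sites that both remain intact, giving a construct of about 5 kb. It is propagated in E. coli through a high-copy ColE1/pUC-type origin and selected with ampicillin via the β-lactamase gene. An f1 origin is also present, allowing single-stranded DNA production. Short fragments annotated as lacZα, bom, rop and SV40 large T antigen appear to be backbone remnants rather than functional elements.

Expression is driven by the human cytomegalovirus immediate-early enhancer and promoter, followed by a chimeric β-globin/immunoglobulin heavy chain intron that generally improves transcript processing and expression. The transcript ends at an SV40 polyadenylation signal. A T7 promoter sits just upstream of the coding region, where it can serve for in vitro transcription and as a sequencing primer site. The receptor carries an N-terminal Rho tag, a short stretch from the N-terminus of rhodopsin. The automated annotation matched this to Xenopus rhodopsin and matched the receptor to human OR51E1, but these are homology hits; the catalogue identifies the insert as the mouse gene. Rho tags are commonly added to odorant receptors to promote cell-surface trafficking in heterologous cells and to provide an epitope for detecting surface expression. The associated publication concerns odor coding across a mammalian receptor repertoire, so the plasmid was presumably made for expressing this receptor in cultured mammalian cells to test its odorant responses, though the record does not describe the assay.
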