Features (pLannotate 1.2.2; 15 found; start..end, strand, type, name):
    140..517     +  enhancer       CMV enhancer: human cytomegalovirus immediate early enhancer
    519..718     +  promoter       CMV promoter: human cytomegalovirus (CMV) immediate early promoter
    857..989     +  intron         chimeric intron: chimera between introns from human β-globin and immunoglobulin heavy chain genes
   1034..1052    +  promoter       T7 promoter: promoter for bacteriophage T7 RNA polymerase
   1058..1120    +  CDS            rho (fragment): OPSD_XENLA - Experimental evidence at protein level: Swiss-Prot protein existence level 1. Photoreceptor required for image-forming vision at low light intensity. Required for photoreceptor cell viability after birth (By similarity). Light-induced isomerization of 11-cis to all-trans retinal triggers a conformational change that activates signaling via G- proteins. Subsequent receptor phosphorylation mediates displacement of the bound G-protein alpha subunit by arrestin and terminates signaling (By similarity). From Xenopus laevis (African clawed frog).
   1187..2074    +  CDS            OR51E1 (fragment): O51E1_HUMAN - Also known as GPR164, OR51E1P, OR52A3P, POGR, PSGR2. Experimental evidence at protein level: Swiss-Prot protein existence level 1. Odorant receptor. From Homo sapiens (Human).
   2122..2243    -  polyA_signal   SV40 poly(A) signal: SV40 polyadenylation signal
   2266..2334    -  CDS            large T antigen (fragment): large T antigen from SV40 (simian virus 40)
   2353..2420    +  CDS            lacZα (fragment): LacZα fragment of β-galactosidase; lacZ fragment
   2424..2852    +  rep_origin     f1 ori (sequence partly withheld): f1 bacteriophage origin of replication; arrow indicates direction of (+) strand synthesis
   2880..2979    -  misc_feature   bom (fragment): basis of mobility region from pBR322
   3081..3116    -  CDS            rop (fragment): Rop protein, which maintains plasmids at low copy number; rop
   3211..3315    +  promoter       AmpR promoter: bla
   3316..4176    +  CDS            AmpR: β-lactamase; bla; confers resistance to ampicillin, carbenicillin, and related antibiotics
   4347..4935    +  rep_origin     ori: high-copy-number ColE1/pMB1/pBR322/pUC origin of replication
>Addgene plasmid #22330 | pCI-MOR5-1 | depositor full sequence | sequence record 10240 | Author sequence
TCAATATTGGCCATTAGCCATATTATTCATTGGTTATATAGCATAAATCAATATTGGCTATTGGCCATTG
CATACGTTGTATCTATATCATAATATGTACATTTATATTGGCTCATGTCCAATATGACCGCCATGTTGGC
ATTGATTATTGACTAGTTATTAATAGTAATCAATTACGGGGTCATTAGTTCATAGCCCATATATGGAGTT
CCGCGTTACATAACTTACGGTAAATGGCCCGCCTGGCTGACCGCCCAACGACCCCCGCCCATTGACGTCA
ATAATGACGTATGTTCCCATAGTAACGCCAATAGGGACTTTCCATTGACGTCAATGGGTGGAGTATTTAC
GGTAAACTGCCCACTTGGCAGTACATCAAGTGTATCATATGCCAAGTCCGCCCCCTATTGACGTCAATGA
CGGTAAATGGCCCGCCTGGCATTATGCCCAGTACATGACCTTACGGGACTTTCCTACTTGGCAGTACATC
TACGTATTAGTCATCGCTATTACCATGGTGATGCGGTTTTGGCAGTACACCAATGGGCGTGGATAGCGGT
TTGACTCACGGGGATTTCCAAGTCTCCACCCCATTGACGTCAATGGGAGTTTGTTTTGGCACCAAAATCA
ACGGGACTTTCCAAAATGTCGTAATAACCCCGCCCCGTTGACGCAAATGGGCGGTAGGCGTGTACGGTGG
GAGGTCTATATAAGCAGAGCTCGTTTAGTGAACCGTCAGATCACTAGAAGCTTTATTGCGGTAGTTTATC
ACAGTTAAATTGCTAACGCAGTCAGTGCTTCTGACACAACAGTCTCGAACTTAAGCTGCAGAAGTTGGTC
GTGAGGCACTGGGCAGGTAAGTATCAAGGTTACAAGACAGGTTTAAGGAGACCAATAGAAACTGGGCTTG
TCGAGACAGAGAAGACTCTTGCGTTTCTGATAGGCACCTATTGGTCTTACTGACATCCACTTTGCCTTTC
TCTCCACAGGTGTCCACTCCCAGTTCAATTACAGCTCTTAAGGCTAGAGTACTTAATACGACTCACTATA
GGCTAGCATGAATGGCACAGAAGGCCCTAACTTCTACGTGCCCTTCTCCAATGCGACGGGTGTGGTACGC
GAATTCACGCGTATGTTGCGTCCATCAAGTATGTCAGAAGTAACTAACACCACTCATGGCCCTTTCTACT
TCATCCTCACCGGCATCCCAGGATTTGAGGATATCCATCTCTGGATCTCCATCCCCTTCTTCTGCCTCTA
CACCATATCCATCATGGGCAACACCACCATCCTAACTGTCATCCGCACAGAGCCATCTCTCCACGAGCCC
ATGTACCTCTTCCTCTCTATGCTGGCCCTCACTGACCTGGGTCTAACTCTCACCACACTCCCTACAGTCA
TGCAGGTCCTCTGGTTCAACATTCGGGAAATCAGCTTTGAGGCCTGCTTTGCACAGGTATTCTTCCTCCA
TGGGTTCTCATTCATGGAATCATCTGTTCTATTGGCCATGTCCTTTGACCGTTATGTGGCCATCTGTCGC
CCACTCCACTATGCCTCCATCCTCACCAGTGAGGTCATTGCTAGAATAGGGTTGGCCATCATTTGCCGCT
GTGTCTTGGCTGTTCTTCCCTCCCTTTTCCTGCTCAAGCGCCTGCCCTTCTGCCATTCCCACCTTCTTTC
TCACTCCTACTGCCTCCACCAGGATATGATTCACCTGGTCTGCGCTGACATCAGAGTCAACAGATGGTAC
GGATTTGCTCTGGTCCTGCTCATTATTGTATTGGACCCTCTGCTCATTGTACTCTCCTATGCACTTATCC
TGAAAAGTGTCCTGAACACAGCCACTTGGACTGAACGACTCCGGGCTCTCAACAACTGTCTGTCCCACAT
GCTAGCTGTTCTGGTTCTCTATGTCCCTATGGTTGGTGTGTCTATGACTCACCGCTTTGCGAAGCATGCT
TCTCCACTGGTCCATGTTCTCATGGCCAATATCTATCTGCTGGCACCTCCTGTGATGAACCCCATCATTT
ACAGTGTAAAGACCAAGCAGATCCGTCAAGGAATTACTCGCCTCCTGTTGCAAAGAAAGGTGCACTAAGC
GGCCGCTTCGAGCAGACATGATAAGATACATTGATGAGTTTGGACAAACCACAACTAGAATGCAGTGAAA
AAAATGCTTTATTTGTGAAATTTGTGATGCTATTGCTTTATTTGTAACCATTATAAGCTGCAATAAACAA
GTTAACAACAACAATTGCATTCATTTTATGTTTCAGGTTCAGGGGGAGATGTGGGAGGTTTTTTAAAGCA
AGTAAAACCTCTACAAATGTGGTAAAATCGATAAGGATCCGGGCTGGCGTAATAGCGAAGAGGCCCGCAC
CGATCGCCCTTCCCAACAGTTGCGCAGCCTGAATGGCGAATGG
[124 nt withheld, positions 2424-2547]
C
[91 nt withheld, positions 2549-2639]
A
[49 nt withheld, positions 2641-2689]
CCTTTGACGTTGGAGTCCACGTTCTTT
[37 nt withheld, positions 2717-2753]
ACCCTATCTCGGTCTATTCTTTTGATTTATAAGGGATTTTGCCGATTTCGGCCTATTGGTTAAAAAATGA
GCTGATTTAACAAAAATTTAACGCGAATTTTAACAAAATATTAACGCTTACAATTTCCTGATGCGGTATT
TTCTCCTTACGCATCTGTGCGGTATTTCACACCGCATATGGTGCACTCTCAGTACAATCTGCTCTGATGC
CGCATAGTTAAGCCAGCCCCGACACCCGCCAACACCCGCTGACGCGCCCTGACGGGCTTGTCTGCTCCCG
GCATCCGCTTACAGACAAGCTGTGACCGTCTCCGGGAGCTGCATGTGTCAGAGGTTTTCACCGTCATCAC
CGAAACGCGCGAGACGAAAGGGCCTCGTGATACGCCTATTTTTATAGGTTAATGTCATGATAATAATGGT
TTCTTAGACGTCAGGTGGCACTTTTCGGGGAAATGTGCGCGGAACCCCTATTTGTTTATTTTTCTAAATA
CATTCAAATATGTATCCGCTCATGAGACAATAACCCTGATAAATGCTTCAATAATATTGAAAAAGGAAGA
GTATGAGTATTCAACATTTCCGTGTCGCCCTTATTCCCTTTTTTGCGGCATTTTGCCTTCCTGTTTTTGC
TCACCCAGAAACGCTGGTGAAAGTAAAAGATGCTGAAGATCAGTTGGGTGCACGAGTGGGTTACATCGAA
CTGGATCTCAACAGCGGTAAGATCCTTGAGAGTTTTCGCCCCGAAGAACGTTTTCCAATGATGAGCACTT
TTAAAGTTCTGCTATGTGGCGCGGTATTATCCCGTATTGACGCCGGGCAAGAGCAACTCGGTCGCCGCAT
ACACTATTCTCAGAATGACTTGGTTGAGTACTCACCAGTCACAGAAAAGCATCTTACGGATGGCATGACA
GTAAGAGAATTATGCAGTGCTGCCATAACCATGAGTGATAACACTGCGGCCAACTTACTTCTGACAACGA
TCGGAGGACCGAAGGAGCTAACCGCTTTTTTGCACAACATGGGGGATCATGTAACTCGCCTTGATCGTTG
GGAACCGGAGCTGAATGAAGCCATACCAAACGACGAGCGTGACACCACGATGCCTGTAGCAATGGCAACA
ACGTTGCGCAAACTATTAACTGGCGAACTACTTACTCTAGCTTCCCGGCAACAATTAATAGACTGGATGG
AGGCGGATAAAGTTGCAGGACCACTTCTGCGCTCGGCCCTTCCGGCTGGCTGGTTTATTGCTGATAAATC
TGGAGCCGGTGAGCGTGGGTCTCGCGGTATCATTGCAGCACTGGGGCCAGATGGTAAGCCCTCCCGTATC
GTAGTTATCTACACGACGGGGAGTCAGGCAACTATGGATGAACGAAATAGACAGATCGCTGAGATAGGTG
CCTCACTGATTAAGCATTGGTAACTGTCAGACCAAGTTTACTCATATATACTTTAGATTGATTTAAAACT
TCATTTTTAATTTAAAAGGATCTAGGTGAAGATCCTTTTTGATAATCTCATGACCAAAATCCCTTAACGT
GAGTTTTCGTTCCACTGAGCGTCAGACCCCGTAGAAAAGATCAAAGGATCTTCTTGAGATCCTTTTTTTC
TGCGCGTAATCTGCTGCTTGCAAACAAAAAAACCACCGCTACCAGCGGTGGTTTGTTTGCCGGATCAAGA
GCTACCAACTCTTTTTCCGAAGGTAACTGGCTTCAGCAGAGCGCAGATACCAAATACTGTTCTTCTAGTG
TAGCCGTAGTTAGGCCACCACTTCAAGAACTCTGTAGCACCGCCTACATACCTCGCTCTGCTAATCCTGT
TACCAGTGGCTGCTGCCAGTGGCGATAAGTCGTGTCTTACCGGGTTGGACTCAAGACGATAGTTACCGGA
TAAGGCGCAGCGGTCGGGCTGAACGGGGGGTTCGTGCACACAGCCCAGCTTGGAGCGAACGACCTACACC
GAACTGAGATACCTACAGCGTGAGCTATGAGAAAGCGCCACGCTTCCCGAAGGGAGAAAGGCGGACAGGT
ATCCGGTAAGCGGCAGGGTCGGAACAGGAGAGCGCACGAGGGAGCTTCCAGGGGGAAACGCCTGGTATCT
TTATAGTCCTGTCGGGTTTCGCCACCTCTGACTTGAGCGTCGATTTTTGTGATGCTCGTCAGGGGGGCGG
AGCCTATGGAAAAACGCCAGCAACGCGGCCTTTTTACGGTTCCTGGCCTTTTGCTGGCCTTTTGCTCACA
TGGCTCGACAGATCT
