>Addgene plasmid #22330 | pCI-MOR5-1 | addgene partial sequence | sequence record 28162 | 22330 with CMV-F
TAGCNGAGCTCGTTTAGTGAACCGTCAGATCACTAGAAGCTTTATTGCGGTAGTTTATCACAGTTAAATT
GCTAACGCAGTCAGTGCTTCTGACACAACAGTCTCGAACTTAAGCTGCAGAAGTTGGTCGTGAGGCACTG
GGCAGGTAAGTATCAAGGTTACAAGACAGGTTTAAGGAGACCAATAGAAACTGGGCTTGTCGAGACAGAG
AAGACTCTTGCGTTTCTGATAGGCACCTATTGGTCTTACTGACATCCACTTTGCCTTTCTCTCCACAGGT
GTCCACTCCCAGTTCAATTACAGCTCTTAAGGCTAGAGTACTTAATACGACTCACTATAGGCTAGCATGA
ATGGCACAGAAGGCCCTAACTTCTACGTGCCCTTCTCCAATGCGACGGGTGTGGTACGCGAATTCACGCG
TATGTTGCGTCCATCAAGTATGTCAGAAGTAACTAACACCACTCATGGCCCTTTCTACTTCATCCTCACC
GGCATCCCAGGATTTGAGGATATCCATCTCTGGATCTCCATCCCCTTCTTCTGCCTCTACACCATATCCA
TCATGGGCAACACCACCATCCTAACTGTCATCCGCACA
