>Addgene plasmid #22330 | pCI-MOR5-1 | addgene partial sequence | sequence record 28163 | 22330 with T7
TCCATCAAGTATGTCAGAAGTAACTAACACCACTCATGGCCCTTTCGTACTTCATCCTCACCGGCATCCC
AGGATTTGAGGATATCCATCTCTGGATCTCCATCCCCTTCTTCTGCCTCTACACCATATCCATCATGGGC
AACACCACCATCCTAACTGTCATCCGCACAGAGCCATCTCTCCACGAGCCCATGTACCTCTTCCTCTCTA
TGCTGGCCCTCACTGACCTGGGTCTAACTCTCACCACACTCCCTACAGTCATGCAGGTCCTCTGGTTCAA
CATTCGGGAAATCAGCTTTGAGGCCTGCTTTGCACAGGTATTCTTCCTCCATGGGTTCTCATTCATGGAA
TCATCTGTTCTATTGGCCATGTCCTTTGACCGTTATGTGGCCATCTGTCGCCCACTCCACTATGCCTCCA
TCCTCACCAGTGAGGTCATTGTTAGAATAGGGTTGGCCATCATTTG
